>Addgene plasmid #67102 | pCellFree_G03 AKT1 | addgene partial sequence | sequence record 120868 | EGFP-N 5'-CGTCGCCGTCCAGCTCGACCAG-3'
CTCCCGCCCTTGCTTGTGCCGTGGTGATGGTGGTGATGGTGGTGACCAGAGGTGCCCATGGTTTCACTTA
CGTGTTTAATGTCTTTACAGACTTTATACATTACTGTCATGGTTAAATAAAATAAAATAAAATAAAATAA
AATAAAATAAAATAAAATAAAATAAAATAAAATAAACTTAAGATGTCCCTATAGTGAGTCGTATTAGACG
TCAGGTGGCACTTTTCGGGGAAATGTGCGCGGAACCCCTATTTGTTTATTTTTCTAAATACATTCAAATA
TGTATCCGCTCATGAGACAATAACCCTGATAAATGCTTCAATAATATTGAAAAAGGAAGAGTATGAGTAT
TCAACATTTCCGTGTCGCCCTTATTCCCTTTTTTGCGGCATTTTGCCTTCCTGTTTTTGCTCACCCAGAA
ACGCTGGTGAAAGTAAAAGATGCTGAAGATCAGTTGGGTGCACGAGTGGGTTACATCGAACTGGATCTCA
ACAGCGGTAAGATCCTTGAGAGTTTTCGCCCCGAAGAACGTTTTCCAATGATGAGCACTTTTAAAGTTCT
GCTATGTGGCGCGGTATTATCCCGTATTGACGCCGGGCAAGAGCAACTCGGTCGCCGCATACACTATTCT
CAGAATGACTTGGTTGAGTACTCACCAGTCACAGAAAAGCATCTTACGGATGGCATGACAGTAAGAGAAT
TATGCAGTGCTGCCATAACCATGAGTGATAACACTGCGGCCAACTTACTTCTGACAACGATCGGAGGACC
GAAGGAGCTAACCGCTTTTTTGCACAACATGGGGGATCATGTAACTCGCCTTGATCGTTGGGAACCGGAG
CTGAATGAAGCCATACCAAACGACGAGCGTGACACCACGATGCCTGTAGCAATGGCAACAACGTTGCGCA
AACTATTAACTGGCGAACTACTTACTCTAGCTTCCCGGCAACAATTAATAGACTGGGATGGAGGCGGATA
AAGTTGCAGGACCACTTCTGCGCTCGGCCC
