>Addgene plasmid #67102 | pCellFree_G03 AKT1 | addgene partial sequence | sequence record 120889 | T7term 5'-GCTAGTTATTGCTCAGCGG-3'
GGTACCACGCGTACCCAACACACGGACACATGCACGAACACGCATGCAGAGAGATCATACATCATCTATA
GAGAAGTACACGTAAAAGTAAGACTCGTCGTCTGCCAGCTACAACCGAGAAGGCGACGTGAAAGGAACAA
GAAAGGAGGAGGAGGGCGGCCGCTTACACCACTTTGTACAAGAAAGTTGGGCAGGCCGTGCCGCTGGCCG
AGTAGGAGAACTGGGGGAAGTGGGGCCTGCGCTCGCTGTCCACACACTCCATGCTGTCATCTTGGTCAGG
TGGTGTGATGGTGATCATCTGGGCCGTGAACTCCTCATCAAAATACCTGGTGTCAGTCTCCGACGTGACC
TGGGGCTTGAAGGGTGGGCTGAGCTTCTTCTCGTACACGTGCTGCCACACGATACCGGCAAAGAAGCGAT
GCTGCATGATCTCCTTGGCGTCCTCGGAGCCCCCGCCAAGCCTCTGCTTGGGGTCCTTCTTGAGCAGCCC
TGAAAGCAAGGACTTGGCCTCGGGACCAAGCGTGCGCGGGAAGCGGATCTCCTCCATGAGGATGAGCTCA
AAAAGCTTCTCATGGTCCTGGTTGTAGAAGGGCAGGCGACCGCACATCATCTCGTACATGACCACGCCCA
GCCCCCACCAGTCCACTGCACGGCCGTAGTCATTGTCCTCCAGCACCTCGGGGGCCAGGTACTCAGGTGT
GCCGCAAAAGGTCTTCATGGTGGCACCGTCCTTGATCCCCTCCTTGCACAGCCCGAAGTCTGTGATCTTA
ATGTGCCCGTCCTTGTCCAGCATGAGGTTCTCCAGCTTGAGGTCCCGGTACACCACGTTCTTCTCCGAGT
GCAGGTAGTCCAGGGCTGACACAATCTCAGCGCCATAGAAGCGGGCCCGG
