[The description below was written by a language model from this plasmid's Addgene catalogue record.]
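Description:
pCellFree_G03 AKT1 is a cell-free expression plasmid built on the pCellFree_G03 backbone, designed to serve as a template for in vitro transcription and translation rather than for expression in living cells. It is propagated in E. coli as a high-copy plasmid under ampicillin selection; the record does not name the origin of replication, and no feature table is provided, so finer details of the backbone (such as any translation-enhancing leader sequences) cannot be confirmed from the available information.

The insert is human AKT1, encoding the RAC-alpha serine/threonine-protein kinase (also known as PKB-alpha), introduced by Gateway recombination cloning. Transcription is driven by a T7 promoter, so RNA synthesis depends on T7 RNA polymerase supplied in the reaction, and the listed 3′ sequencing primer implies that a T7 terminator lies downstream of the insert. The backbone contributes two N-terminal fusion partners, a His tag and EGFP, so the product is a His-EGFP-AKT1 fusion. The His tag allows affinity capture or detection of the product, while EGFP gives a fluorescent readout that can be used to follow yield and to assess the integrity of the translated protein.

The stated purpose is to act as a standard for cell-free expression benchmarking. It was deposited in connection with a study comparing the performance of four cell-free protein expression systems, where a defined, fluorescently tagged human protein such as this one serves as a common test substrate across different lysates.
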