Addgene plasmid #67102: pCellFree_G03 AKT1
Purpose: Standard for cell-free expression benchmarking.
Depositing lab: Kirill Alexandrov. Depositing organization: University of Queensland. Publication: Performance benchmarking of four cell-free protein expression systems. Gagoski D, Polinkovsky ME, Mureev S, Kunert A, Johnston W, Gambin Y, Alexandrov K. Biotechnol Bioeng. 2015 Aug 24. doi: 10.1002/bit.25814. PubMed 26301602.
Backbone
  Vector backbone: pCellFree_G03
  Vector type: Cell-free expression
Growth in bacteria
  Bacterial resistance: Ampicillin, 100 μg/mL
  Growth temperature: 37°C
  Growth strain: DH5alpha
  Copy number: High Copy
Gene/Insert
  Gene/Insert name: AKT1 (alt name: RAC-alpha serine/threonine-protein kinase)
  Species: H. sapiens (human)
  Entrez Gene: AKT1 (a.k.a. AKT, PKB, PKB-ALPHA, PRKBA, RAC, RAC-ALPHA)
  Promoter: T7
  Tag / fusion protein: His (N terminal on backbone); EGFP (N terminal on backbone)
  Cloning method: Gateway Cloning
  Sequencing primers: 5′ EGFP-C; 3′ T7 terminal
Terms and licenses: Academic/Nonprofit Terms; Industry Terms: Not Available to Industry
How to cite: pCellFree_G03 AKT1 was a gift from Kirill Alexandrov (Addgene plasmid # 67102 ; http://n2t.net/addgene:67102 ; RRID:Addgene_67102)
